Addgene plasmid #17224: pLenti6/UbC/mSlc7a1
Depositing lab: Shinya Yamanaka. Depositing organization: Kyoto University, Center for iPS Cell Research and Application. Publication: Induction of pluripotent stem cells from adult human fibroblasts by defined factors. Takahashi K, Tanabe K, Ohnuki M, Narita M, Ichisaka T, Tomoda K, Yamanaka S. Cell. 2007 Nov 30. 131(5):861-72. 10.1016/j.cell.2007.11.019 PubMed 18035408.
Backbone
  Vector backbone: pLenti6/UbC/V5-DEST
  Backbone manufacturer: Invitrogen
  Backbone size w/o insert (bp): 7600
  Vector type: Mammalian Expression, Lentiviral
  Selectable markers: Blasticidin
Growth in bacteria
  Bacterial resistance: Ampicillin, 100 μg/mL
  Growth temperature: 37°C
  Growth strain: Stbl3
  Growth instructions: We recommend using Stbl3 E. coli strain (Invitrogen).
  Copy number: High Copy
Gene/Insert
  Gene/Insert name: Slc7a1
  Species: M. musculus (mouse)
  Insert size (bp): 1870
  Entrez Gene: Slc7a1 (a.k.a. 4831426K01Rik, Atrc-1, Atrc1, CAT-1, Cat1, ERR, EcoR, Rec-1, Rev-1, mCAT-1)
  Cloning method: Gateway Cloning; 5′ cloning site attB1 (not destroyed); 3′ cloning site attB2 (not destroyed)
  Sequencing primers: 5′ hUBCpro-F (5'-TGAAGCTCCGGTTTTGAACT-3'); 3′ pBABE3
Terms and licenses: Academic/Nonprofit Terms; Industry Terms: Not Available to Industry
How to cite: pLenti6/UbC/mSlc7a1 was a gift from Shinya Yamanaka (Addgene plasmid # 17224 ; http://n2t.net/addgene:17224 ; RRID:Addgene_17224)
