[The description below was written by a language model from this plasmid's Addgene catalogue record and pLannotate feature annotations shown in this document.]
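Description:
pLenti6/UbC/mSlc7a1 is an HIV-1-based, self-inactivating lentiviral expression plasmid built on the commercial pLenti6/UbC/V5-DEST Gateway destination backbone. It carries the mouse Slc7a1 coding sequence (about 1.87 kb), also known as mCAT-1, the cationic amino acid transporter that serves as the cell-surface receptor for ecotropic murine leukemia virus. In E. coli the 9.6 kb plasmid replicates from a high-copy ColE1/pUC-type origin and is selected with ampicillin through the bla gene. An f1 origin and remnants of a lac/T3/T7 cloning region are also present in the backbone.

The viral transcript is driven by an RSV enhancer/promoter fused to a truncated 5' LTR. It contains the Ψ packaging signal with a gag fragment, the Rev response element for Rev-dependent nuclear export, and a ΔU3 3' LTR followed by an SV40 polyadenylation signal. Within the proviral region, the human ubiquitin C promoter directs constitutive expression of Slc7a1, which sits between intact attB1 and attB2 sites left by the Gateway recombination. A V5 epitope tag lies downstream of attB2, but the record does not state whether it is fused in frame to the transporter. A second cassette uses the SV40 early promoter, together with the bacterial EM7 promoter, to express blasticidin S deaminase, so transduced mammalian cells can be selected with blasticidin.

The associated publication describes induction of pluripotent stem cells from adult human fibroblasts. Given Slc7a1's annotated receptor role, the likely use is to express the receptor in human cells so that they can be infected by ecotropic retroviruses.
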