Features (pLannotate 1.2.2; 29 found; start..end, strand, type, name):
      3..229     +  promoter       RSV promoter: Rous sarcoma virus enhancer/promoter
    230..410     +  LTR            5' LTR (truncated): truncated 5' long terminal repeat (LTR) from HIV-1
    457..582     +  misc_feature   HIV-1 Ψ: packaging signal of human immunodeficiency virus type 1
    566..929     +  CDS            HIV-1 gag (fragment): gag protein from human immunodeficiency virus 1; gag
   1075..1308    +  misc_feature   RRE: The Rev response element (RRE) of HIV-1 allows for Rev-dependent mRNA export from the nucleus to the cytoplasm.
   1685..1785    +  CDS            Rev (fragment): human immunodeficiency virus 1 (HIV-1) Rev protein; rev; enhances nuclear export of unspliced and incompletely spliced viral mRNAs
   1803..3014    +  promoter       UbC promoter: human ubiquitin C promoter
   3074..3098    +  protein_bind   attB1: mutant version of attB; recombination site for the Gateway® BP reaction BP Clonase™
   3119..4984    +  CDS            Slc7a1 (sequence partly withheld): SL7A1_MOUSE - Also known as Atrc1, Rec-1. Experimental evidence at protein level: Swiss-Prot protein existence level 1. (Microbial infection) Acts as a receptor for the ecotropic murine retroviral leukemia virus. From Mus musculus (Mouse).
   5003..5027    -  protein_bind   attB2: mutant version of attB; recombination site for the Gateway® BP reaction BP Clonase™
   5080..5121    +  CDS            V5 tag: epitope tag from simian virus 5
   5163..5492    +  promoter       SV40 promoter: SV40 enhancer and early promoter
   5540..5587    +  promoter       EM7 promoter: synthetic bacterial promoter&nbsp
   5606..6004    +  CDS            BSD: blasticidin S deaminase; Aspergillus terreus BSD; confers resistance to blasticidin
   6021..6089    +  CDS            nef (fragment): NEF_HV1Z2 - Experimental evidence at protein level: Swiss-Prot protein existence level 1. Extracellular Nef protein targets CD4(+) T-lymphocytes for apoptosis by interacting with CXCR4 surface receptors. From Human immunodeficiency virus type 1 group M subtype D (isolate Z2/CDC-Z34) (HIV-1).
   6091..6324    +  LTR            3' LTR (ΔU3): self-inactivating 3' long terminal repeat (LTR) from HIV-1
   6396..6517    +  polyA_signal   SV40 poly(A) signal: SV40 polyadenylation signal
   6557..6692    +  rep_origin     SV40 ori: SV40 origin of replication
   6713..6731    -  promoter       T7 promoter: promoter for bacteriophage T7 RNA polymerase
   6739..6894    +  CDS            lacZα (fragment): LacZα fragment of β-galactosidase; lacZ fragment
   6899..7327    +  rep_origin     f1 ori (sequence partly withheld): f1 bacteriophage origin of replication; arrow indicates direction of (+) strand synthesis
   7380..7484    +  promoter       AmpR promoter: bla
   7485..8345    +  CDS            AmpR: β-lactamase; bla; confers resistance to ampicillin, carbenicillin, and related antibiotics
   8516..9104    +  rep_origin     ori: high-copy-number ColE1/pMB1/pBR322/pUC origin of replication
   9287..9379    +  CDS            lacI (fragment): lac repressor; lacI; The lac repressor binds to the lac operator to inhibit transcription in E. coli. This inhibition can be relieved by adding lactose or isopropyl-β-D-thiogalactopyranoside (IPTG).
   9392..9413    +  protein_bind   CAP binding site: CAP binding activates transcription in the presence of cAMP. E. coli catabolite activator protein
   9428..9458    +  promoter       lac promoter: promoter for the E. coli lac operon
   9466..9482    +  protein_bind   lac operator: The lac repressor binds to the lac operator to inhibit transcription in E. coli. This inhibition can be relieved by adding lactose or isopropyl-β-D-thiogalactopyranoside (IPTG). lac repressor encoded by lacI
   9527..9545    +  promoter       T3 promoter: promoter for bacteriophage T3 RNA polymerase
>Addgene plasmid #17224 | pLenti6/UbC/mSlc7a1 | addgene full sequence | sequence record 123185 | Addgene NGS Result
AATGTAGTCTTATGCAATACTCTTGTAGTCTTGCAACATGGTAACGATGAGTTAGCAACATGCCTTACAA
GGAGAGAAAAAGCACCGTGCATGCCGATTGGTGGAAGTAAGGTGGTACGATCGTGCCTTATTAGGAAGGC
AACAGACGGGTCTGACATGGATTGGACGAACCACTGAATTGCCGCATTGCAGAGATATTGTATTTAAGTG
CCTAGCTCGATACATAAACGGGTCTCTCTGGTTAGACCAGATCTGAGCCTGGGAGCTCTCTGGCTAACTA
GGGAACCCACTGCTTAAGCCTCAATAAAGCTTGCCTTGAGTGCTTCAAGTAGTGTGTGCCCGTCTGTTGT
GTGACTCTGGTAACTAGAGATCCCTCAGACCCTTTTAGTCAGTGTGGAAAATCTCTAGCAGTGGCGCCCG
AACAGGGACTTGAAAGCGAAAGGGAAACCAGAGGAGCTCTCTCGACGCAGGACTCGGCTTGCTGAAGCGC
GCACGGCAAGAGGCGAGGGGCGGCGACTGGTGAGTACGCCAAAAATTTTGACTAGCGGAGGCTAGAAGGA
GAGAGATGGGTGCGAGAGCGTCAGTATTAAGCGGGGGAGAATTAGATCGCGATGGGAAAAAATTCGGTTA
AGGCCAGGGGGAAAGAAAAAATATAAATTAAAACATATAGTATGGGCAAGCAGGGAGCTAGAACGATTCG
CAGTTAATCCTGGCCTGTTAGAAACATCAGAAGGCTGTAGACAAATACTGGGACAGCTACAACCATCCCT
TCAGACAGGATCAGAAGAACTTAGATCATTATATAATACAGTAGCAACCCTCTATTGTGTGCATCAAAGG
ATAGAGATAAAAGACACCAAGGAAGCTTTAGACAAGATAGAGGAAGAGCAAAACAAAAGTAAGACCACCG
CACAGCAAGCGGCCGCTGATCTTCAGACCTGGAGGAGGAGATATGAGGGACAATTGGAGAAGTGAATTAT
ATAAATATAAAGTAGTAAAAATTGAACCATTAGGAGTAGCACCCACCAAGGCAAAGAGAAGAGTGGTGCA
GAGAGAAAAAAGAGCAGTGGGAATAGGAGCTTTGTTCCTTGGGTTCTTGGGAGCAGCAGGAAGCACTATG
GGCGCAGCGTCAATGACGCTGACGGTACAGGCCAGACAATTATTGTCTGGTATAGTGCAGCAGCAGAACA
ATTTGCTGAGGGCTATTGAGGCGCAACAGCATCTGTTGCAACTCACAGTCTGGGGCATCAAGCAGCTCCA
GGCAAGAATCCTGGCTGTGGAAAGATACCTAAAGGATCAACAGCTCCTGGGGATTTGGGGTTGCTCTGGA
AAACTCATTTGCACCACTGCTGTGCCTTGGAATGCTAGTTGGAGTAATAAATCTCTGGAACAGATTTGGA
ATCACACGACCTGGATGGAGTGGGACAGAGAAATTAACAATTACACAAGCTTAATACACTCCTTAATTGA
AGAATCGCAAAACCAGCAAGAAAAGAATGAACAAGAATTATTGGAATTAGATAAATGGGCAAGTTTGTGG
AATTGGTTTAACATAACAAATTGGCTGTGGTATATAAAATTATTCATAATGATAGTAGGAGGCTTGGTAG
GTTTAAGAATAGTTTTTGCTGTACTTTCTATAGTGAATAGAGTTAGGCAGGGATATTCACCATTATCGTT
TCAGACCCACCTCCCAACCCCGAGGGGACCCGACAGGCCCGAAGGAATAGAAGAAGAAGGTGGAGAGAGA
GACAGAGACAGATCCATTCGATTAGTGAACGGATCTCGACGGTATCGGATCTGGCCTCCGCGCCGGGTTT
TGGCGCCTCCCGCGGGCGCCCCCCTCCTCACGGCGAGCGCTGCCACGTCAGACGAAGGGCGCAGCGAGCG
TCCTGATCCTTCCGCCCGGACGCTCAGGACAGCGGCCCGCTGCTCATAAGACTCGGCCTTAGAACCCCAG
TATCAGCAGAAGGACATTTTAGGACGGGACTTGGGTGACTCTAGGGCACTGGTTTTCTTTCCAGAGAGCG
GAACAGGCGAGGAAAAGTAGTCCCTTCTCGGCGATTCTGCGGAGGGATCTCCGTGGGGCGGTGAACGCCG
ATGATTATATAAGGACGCGCCGGGTGTGGCACAGCTAGTTCCGTCGCAGCCGGGATTTGGGTCGCGGTTC
TTGTTTGTGGATCGCTGTGATCGTCACTTGGTGAGTAGCGGGCTGCTGGGCTGGCCGGGGCTTTCGTGGC
CGCCGGGCCGCTCGGTGGGACGGAAGCGTGTGGAGAGACCGCCAAGGGCTGTAGTCTGGGTCCGCGAGCA
AGGTTGCCCTGAACTGGGGGTTGGGGGGAGCGCAGCAAAATGGCGGCTGTTCCCGAGTCTTGAATGGAAG
ACGCTTGTGAGGCGGGCTGTGAGGTCGTTGAAACAAGGTGGGGGGCATGGTGGGCGGCAAGAACCCAAGG
TCTTGAGGCCTTCGCTAATGCGGGAAAGCTCTTATTCGGGTGAGATGGGCTGGGGCACCATCTGGGGACC
CTGACGTGAAGTTTGTCACTGACTGGAGAACTCGGTTTGTCGTCTGTTGCGGGGGCGGCAGTTATGGCGG
TGCCGTTGGGCAGTGCACCCGTACCTTTGGGAGCGCGCGCCCTCGTCGTGTCGTGACGTCACCCGTTCTG
TTGGCTTATAATGCAGGGTGGGGCCACCTGCCGGTAGGTGTGCGGTAGGCTTTTCTCCGTCGCAGGACGC
AGGGTTCGGGCCTAGGGTAGGCTCTCCTGAATCGACAGGCGCCGGACCTCTGGTGAGGGGAGGGATAAGT
GAGGCGTCAGTTTCTTTGGTCGGTTTTATGTACCTATCTTCTTAAGTAGCTGAAGCTCCGGTTTTGAACT
ATGCGCTCGGGGTTGGCGAGTGTGTTTTGTGAAGTTTTTTAGGCACCTTTTGAAATGTAATCATTTGGGT
CAATATGTAATTTTCAGTGTTAGACTAGTAAATTGTCCGCTAAATTCTGGCCGTTTTTGGCTTTTTTGTT
AGACGAAGCTTGGTACCGAGCTCGGATCCACTAGTCCAGTGTGGTGGAATTCTGCAGATATCAACAAGTT
TGTACAAAAAAGCAGGCTCCGCGGCCGCCCCCTTCACC
[1803 nt withheld, positions 3119-4921]
GAGGAAGCGTCCCTGGCTGCTGGCCAGGCAAAGACTCCTGACAGCAACTTGGACCAGTGCAAATAAAGGG
TGGGCGCGCCGACCCAGCTTTCTTGTACAAAGTGGTTGATATCCAGCACAGTGGCGGCCGCTCGAGTCTA
GAGGGCCCGCGGTTCGAAGGTAAGCCTATCCCTAACCCTCTCCTCGGTCTCGATTCTACGCGTACCGGTT
AGTAATGAGTTTGGAATTAATTCTGTGGAATGTGTGTCAGTTAGGGTGTGGAAAGTCCCCAGGCTCCCCA
GCAGGCAGAAGTATGCAAAGCATGCATCTCAATTAGTCAGCAACCAGGTGTGGAAAGTCCCCAGGCTCCC
CAGCAGGCAGAAGTATGCAAAGCATGCATCTCAATTAGTCAGCAACCATAGTCCCGCCCCTAACTCCGCC
CATCCCGCCCCTAACTCCGCCCAGTTCCGCCCATTCTCCGCCCCATGGCTGACTAATTTTTTTTATTTAT
GCAGAGGCCGAGGCCGCCTCTGCCTCTGAGCTATTCCAGAAGTAGTGAGGAGGCTTTTTTGGAGGCCTAG
GCTTTTGCAAAAAGCTCCCGGGAGCTTGTATATCCATTTTCGGATCTGATCAGCACGTGTTGACAATTAA
TCATCGGCATAGTATATCGGCATAGTATAATACGACAAGGTGAGGAACTAAACCATGGCCAAGCCTTTGT
CTCAAGAAGAATCCACCCTCATTGAAAGAGCAACGGCTACAATCAACAGCATCCCCATCTCTGAAGACTA
CAGCGTCGCCAGCGCAGCTCTCTCTAGCGACGGCCGCATCTTCACTGGTGTCAATGTATATCATTTTACT
GGGGGACCTTGTGCAGAACTCGTGGTGCTGGGCACTGCTGCTGCTGCGGCAGCTGGCAACCTGACTTGTA
TCGTCGCGATCGGAAATGAGAACAGGGGCATCTTGAGCCCCTGCGGACGGTGCCGACAGGTGCTTCTCGA
TCTGCATCCTGGGATCAAAGCCATAGTGAAGGACAGTGATGGACAGCCGACGGCAGTTGGGATTCGTGAA
TTGCTGCCCTCTGGTTATGTGTGGGAGGGCTAAGCACAATTCGAGCTCGGTACCTTTAAGACCAATGACT
TACAAGGCAGCTGTAGATCTTAGCCACTTTTTAAAAGAAAAGGGGGGACTGGAAGGGCTAATTCACTCCC
AACGAAGACAAGATCTGCTTTTTGCTTGTACTGGGTCTCTCTGGTTAGACCAGATCTGAGCCTGGGAGCT
CTCTGGCTAACTAGGGAACCCACTGCTTAAGCCTCAATAAAGCTTGCCTTGAGTGCTTCAAGTAGTGTGT
GCCCGTCTGTTGTGTGACTCTGGTAACTAGAGATCCCTCAGACCCTTTTAGTCAGTGTGGAAAATCTCTA
GCAGTAGTAGTTCATGTCATCTTATTATTCAGTATTTATAACTTGCAAAGAAATGAATATCAGAGAGTGA
GAGGAACTTGTTTATTGCAGCTTATAATGGTTACAAATAAAGCAATAGCATCACAAATTTCACAAATAAA
GCATTTTTTTCACTGCATTCTAGTTGTGGTTTGTCCAAACTCATCAATGTATCTTATCATGTCTGGCTCT
AGCTATCCCGCCCCTAACTCCGCCCATCCCGCCCCTAACTCCGCCCAGTTCCGCCCATTCTCCGCCCCAT
GGCTGACTAATTTTTTTTATTTATGCAGAGGCCGAGGCCGCCTCGGCCTCTGAGCTATTCCAGAAGTAGT
GAGGAGGCTTTTTTGGAGGCCTAGGGACGTACCCAATTCGCCCTATAGTGAGTCGTATTACGCGCGCTCA
CTGGCCGTCGTTTTACAACGTCGTGACTGGGAAAACCCTGGCGTTACCCAACTTAATCGCCTTGCAGCAC
ATCCCCCTTTCGCCAGCTGGCGTAATAGCGAAGAGGCCCGCACCGATCGCCCTTCCCAACAGTTGCGCAG
CCTGAATGGCGAATGGG
[124 nt withheld, positions 6899-7022]
C
[91 nt withheld, positions 7024-7114]
A
[49 nt withheld, positions 7116-7164]
CCTTTGACGTTGGAGTCCACGTTCTTT
[37 nt withheld, positions 7192-7228]
ACCCTATCTCGGTCTATTCTTTTGATTTATAAGGGATTTTGCCGATTTCGGCCTATTGGTTAAAAAATGA
GCTGATTTAACAAAAATTTAACGCGAATTTTAACAAAATATTAACGCTTACAATTTAGGTGGCACTTTTC
GGGGAAATGTGCGCGGAACCCCTATTTGTTTATTTTTCTAAATACATTCAAATATGTATCCGCTCATGAG
ACAATAACCCTGATAAATGCTTCAATAATATTGAAAAAGGAAGAGTATGAGTATTCAACATTTCCGTGTC
GCCCTTATTCCCTTTTTTGCGGCATTTTGCCTTCCTGTTTTTGCTCACCCAGAAACGCTGGTGAAAGTAA
AAGATGCTGAAGATCAGTTGGGTGCACGAGTGGGTTACATCGAACTGGATCTCAACAGCGGTAAGATCCT
TGAGAGTTTTCGCCCCGAAGAACGTTTTCCAATGATGAGCACTTTTAAAGTTCTGCTATGTGGCGCGGTA
TTATCCCGTATTGACGCCGGGCAAGAGCAACTCGGTCGCCGCATACACTATTCTCAGAATGACTTGGTTG
AGTACTCACCAGTCACAGAAAAGCATCTTACGGATGGCATGACAGTAAGAGAATTATGCAGTGCTGCCAT
AACCATGAGTGATAACACTGCGGCCAACTTACTTCTGACAACGATCGGAGGACCGAAGGAGCTAACCGCT
TTTTTGCACAACATGGGGGATCATGTAACTCGCCTTGATCGTTGGGAACCGGAGCTGAATGAAGCCATAC
CAAACGACGAGCGTGACACCACGATGCCTGTAGCAATGGCAACAACGTTGCGCAAACTATTAACTGGCGA
ACTACTTACTCTAGCTTCCCGGCAACAATTAATAGACTGGATGGAGGCGGATAAAGTTGCAGGACCACTT
CTGCGCTCGGCCCTTCCGGCTGGCTGGTTTATTGCTGATAAATCTGGAGCCGGTGAGCGTGGGTCTCGCG
GTATCATTGCAGCACTGGGGCCAGATGGTAAGCCCTCCCGTATCGTAGTTATCTACACGACGGGGAGTCA
GGCAACTATGGATGAACGAAATAGACAGATCGCTGAGATAGGTGCCTCACTGATTAAGCATTGGTAACTG
TCAGACCAAGTTTACTCATATATACTTTAGATTGATTTAAAACTTCATTTTTAATTTAAAAGGATCTAGG
TGAAGATCCTTTTTGATAATCTCATGACCAAAATCCCTTAACGTGAGTTTTCGTTCCACTGAGCGTCAGA
CCCCGTAGAAAAGATCAAAGGATCTTCTTGAGATCCTTTTTTTCTGCGCGTAATCTGCTGCTTGCAAACA
AAAAAACCACCGCTACCAGCGGTGGTTTGTTTGCCGGATCAAGAGCTACCAACTCTTTTTCCGAAGGTAA
CTGGCTTCAGCAGAGCGCAGATACCAAATACTGTTCTTCTAGTGTAGCCGTAGTTAGGCCACCACTTCAA
GAACTCTGTAGCACCGCCTACATACCTCGCTCTGCTAATCCTGTTACCAGTGGCTGCTGCCAGTGGCGAT
AAGTCGTGTCTTACCGGGTTGGACTCAAGACGATAGTTACCGGATAAGGCGCAGCGGTCGGGCTGAACGG
GGGGTTCGTGCACACAGCCCAGCTTGGAGCGAACGACCTACACCGAACTGAGATACCTACAGCGTGAGCT
ATGAGAAAGCGCCACGCTTCCCGAAGGGAGAAAGGCGGACAGGTATCCGGTAAGCGGCAGGGTCGGAACA
GGAGAGCGCACGAGGGAGCTTCCAGGGGGAAACGCCTGGTATCTTTATAGTCCTGTCGGGTTTCGCCACC
TCTGACTTGAGCGTCGATTTTTGTGATGCTCGTCAGGGGGGCGGAGCCTATGGAAAAACGCCAGCAACGC
GGCCTTTTTACGGTTCCTGGCCTTTTGCTGGCCTTTTGCTCACATGTTCTTTCCTGCGTTATCCCCTGAT
TCTGTGGATAACCGTATTACCGCCTTTGAGTGAGCTGATACCGCTCGCCGCAGCCGAACGACCGAGCGCA
GCGAGTCAGTGAGCGAGGAAGCGGAAGAGCGCCCAATACGCAAACCGCCTCTCCCCGCGCGTTGGCCGAT
TCATTAATGCAGCTGGCACGACAGGTTTCCCGACTGGAAAGCGGGCAGTGAGCGCAACGCAATTAATGTG
AGTTAGCTCACTCATTAGGCACCCCAGGCTTTACACTTTATGCTTCCGGCTCGTATGTTGTGTGGAATTG
TGAGCGGATAACAATTTCACACAGGAAACAGCTATGACCATGATTACGCCAAGCGCGCAATTAACCCTCA
CTAAAGGGAACAAAAGCTGGAGCTGCAAGCTT
