>Addgene plasmid #17224 | pLenti6/UbC/mSlc7a1 | addgene partial sequence | sequence record 22681 | pBABE3 5'-ACCCTAACTGACACACATTCC-3'
TAGAATCGAGACCGAGGAGAGGGTTAGGGATAGGCTTACCTTCGAACCGCGGGCCCTCTAGACTCGAGCG
GCCGCCACTGTGCTGGATATCAACCACTTTGTACAAGAAAGCTGGGTCGGCGCGCCCACCCTTTATTTGC
ACTGGTCCAAGTTGCTGTCAGGAGTCTTTGCCTGGCCAGCAGCCAGGGACGCTTCCTC
[514 nt withheld, positions 199-712]
