>Addgene plasmid #17224 | pLenti6/UbC/mSlc7a1 | addgene partial sequence | sequence record 158464 | hUBCpro-F 5'-TGAAGCTCCGGTTTTGAACT-3'
GCGAGTGTGTTTTGTGAAGTTTTTTAGGCACCTTTTGAAATGTAATCATTTGGGTCAATATGTAATTTTC
AGTGTTAGACTAGTAAATTGTCCGCTAAATTCTGGCCGTTTTTGGCTTTTTTGTTAGACGAAGCTTGGTA
CCGAGCTCGGATCCACTAGTCCAGTGTGGTGGAATTCTGCAGATATCAACAAGTTTGTACAAAAAAGCAG
GCTCCGCGGCCGCCCCCTTCACC
[668 nt withheld, positions 234-901]
